>Addgene plasmid #85802 | pX330-sgAAVS1 | addgene full sequence | sequence record 171063 | Addgene NGS Result
GAGGGCCTATTTCCCATGATTCCTTCATATTTGCATATACGATACAAGGCTGTTAGAGAGATAATTGGAA
TTAATTTGACTGTAAACACAAAGATATTAGTACAAAATACGTGACGTAGAAAGTAATAATTTCTTGGGTA
GTTTGCAGTTTTAAAATTATGTTTTAAAATGGACTATCATATGCTTACCGTAACTTGAAAGTATTTCGAT
TTCTTGGCTTTATATATCTTGTGGAAAGGACGAAACACCGGGGCCACTAGGGACAGGATGTTTTAGAGCT
AGAAATAGCAAGTTAAAATAAGGCTAGTCCGTTATCAACTTGAAAAAGTGGCACCGAGTCGGTGCTTTTT
TGTTTTAGAGCTAGAAATAGCAAGTTAAAATAAGGCTAGTCCGTTTTTAGCGCGTGCGCCAATTCTGCAG
ACAAATGGCTCTAGAGGTACCCGTTACATAACTTACGGTAAATGGCCCGCCTGGCTGACCGCCCAACGAC
CCCCGCCCATTGACGTCAATAGTAACGCCAATAGGGACTTTCCATTGACGTCAATGGGTGGAGTATTTAC
GGTAAACTGCCCACTTGGCAGTACATCAAGTGTATCATATGCCAAGTACGCCCCCTATTGACGTCAATGA
CGGTAAATGGCCCGCCTGGCATTGTGCCCAGTACATGACCTTATGGGACTTTCCTACTTGGCAGTACATC
TACGTATTAGTCATCGCTATTACCATGGTCGAGGTGAGCCCCACGTTCTGCTTCACTCTCCCCATCTCCC
CCCCCTCCCCACCCCCAATTTTGTATTTATTTATTTTTTAATTATTTTGTGCAGCGATGGGGGCGGGGGG
GGGGGGGGGGCGCGCGCCAGGCGGGGCGGGGCGGGGCGAGGGGCGGGGCGGGGCGAGGCGGAGAGGTGCG
GCGGCAGCCAATCAGAGCGGCGCGCTCCGAAAGTTTCCTTTTATGGCGAGGCGGCGGCGGCGGCGGCCCT
ATAAAAAGCGAAGCGCGCGGCGGGCGGGAGTCGCTGCGCGCTGCCTTCGCCCCGTGCCCCGCTCCGCCGC
CGCCTCGCGCCGCCCGCCCCGGCTCTGACTGACCGCGTTACTCCCACAGGTGAGCGGGCGGGACGGCCCT
TCTCCTCCGGGCTGTAATTAGCTGAGCAAGAGGTAAGGGTTTAAGGGATGGTTGGTTGGTGGGGTATTAA
TGTTTAATTACCTGGAGCACCTGCCTGAAATCACTTTTTTTCAGGTTGGACCGGTGCCACCATGGACTAT
AAGGACCACGACGGAGACTACAAGGATCATGATATTGATTACAAAGACGATGACGATAAGATGGCCCCAA
AGAAGAAGCGGAAGGTCGGTATCCACGGAGTCCCAGCAGCCGACAAGAAGTACAGCATCGGCCTGGACAT
CGGCACCAACTCTGTGGGCTGGGCCGTGATCACCGACGAGTACAAGGTGCCCAGCAAGAAATTCAAGGTG
CTGGGCAACACCGACCGGCACAGCATCAAGAAGAACCTGATCGGAGCCCTGCTGTTCGACAGCGGCGAAA
CAGCCGAGGCCACCCGGCTGAAGAGAACCGCCAGAAGAAGATACACCAGACGGAAGAACCGGATCTGCTA
TCTGCAAGAGATCTTCAGCAACGAGATGGCCAAGGTGGACGACAGCTTCTTCCACAGACTGGAAGAGTCC
TTCCTGGTGGAAGAGGATAAGAAGCACGAGCGGCACCCCATCTTCGGCAACATCGTGGACGAGGTGGCCT
ACCACGAGAAGTACCCCACCATCTACCACCTGAGAAAGAAACTGGTGGACAGCACCGACAAGGCCGACCT
GCGGCTGATCTATCTGGCCCTGGCCCACATGATCAAGTTCCGGGGCCACTTCCTGATCGAGGGCGACCTG
AACCCCGACAACAGCGACGTGGACAAGCTGTTCATCCAGCTGGTGCAGACCTACAACCAGCTGTTCGAGG
AAAACCCCATCAACGCCAGCGGCGTGGACGCCAAGGCCATCCTGTCTGCCAGACTGAGCAAGAGCAGACG
GCTGGAAAATCTGATCGCCCAGCTGCCCGGCGAGAAGAAGAATGGCCTGTTCGGAAACCTGATTGCCCTG
AGCCTGGGCCTGACCCCCAACTTCAAGAGCAACTTCGACCTGGCCGAGGATGCCAAACTGCAGCTGAGCA
AGGACACCTACGACGACGACCTGGACAACCTGCTGGCCCAGATCGGCGACCAGTACGCCGACCTGTTTCT
GGCCGCCAAGAACCTGTCCGACGCCATCCTGCTGAGCGACATCCTGAGAGTGAACACCGAGATCACCAAG
GCCCCCCTGAGCGCCTCTATGATCAAGAGATACGACGAGCACCACCAGGACCTGACCCTGCTGAAAGCTC
TCGTGCGGCAGCAGCTGCCTGAGAAGTACAAAGAGATTTTCTTCGACCAGAGCAAGAACGGCTACGCCGG
CTACATTGACGGCGGAGCCAGCCAGGAAGAGTTCTACAAGTTCATCAAGCCCATCCTGGAAAAGATGGAC
GGCACCGAGGAACTGCTCGTGAAGCTGAACAGAGAGGACCTGCTGCGGAAGCAGCGGACCTTCGACAACG
GCAGCATCCCCCACCAGATCCACCTGGGAGAGCTGCACGCCATTCTGCGGCGGCAGGAAGATTTTTACCC
ATTCCTGAAGGACAACCGGGAAAAGATCGAGAAGATCCTGACCTTCCGCATCCCCTACTACGTGGGCCCT
CTGGCCAGGGGAAACAGCAGATTCGCCTGGATGACCAGAAAGAGCGAGGAAACCATCACCCCCTGGAACT
TCGAGGAAGTGGTGGACAAGGGCGCTTCCGCCCAGAGCTTCATCGAGCGGATGACCAACTTCGATAAGAA
CCTGCCCAACGAGAAGGTGCTGCCCAAGCACAGCCTGCTGTACGAGTACTTCACCGTGTATAACGAGCTG
ACCAAAGTGAAATACGTGACCGAGGGAATGAGAAAGCCCGCCTTCCTGAGCGGCGAGCAGAAAAAGGCCA
TCGTGGACCTGCTGTTCAAGACCAACCGGAAAGTGACCGTGAAGCAGCTGAAAGAGGACTACTTCAAGAA
AATCGAGTGCTTCGACTCCGTGGAAATCTCCGGCGTGGAAGATCGGTTCAACGCCTCCCTGGGCACATAC
CACGATCTGCTGAAAATTATCAAGGACAAGGACTTCCTGGACAATGAGGAAAACGAGGACATTCTGGAAG
ATATCGTGCTGACCCTGACACTGTTTGAGGACAGAGAGATGATCGAGGAACGGCTGAAAACCTATGCCCA
CCTGTTCGACGACAAAGTGATGAAGCAGCTGAAGCGGCGGAGATACACCGGCTGGGGCAGGCTGAGCCGG
AAGCTGATCAACGGCATCCGGGACAAGCAGTCCGGCAAGACAATCCTGGATTTCCTGAAGTCCGACGGCT
TCGCCAACAGAAACTTCATGCAGCTGATCCACGACGACAGCCTGACCTTTAAAGAGGACATCCAGAAAGC
CCAGGTGTCCGGCCAGGGCGATAGCCTGCACGAGCACATTGCCAATCTGGCCGGCAGCCCCGCCATTAAG
AAGGGCATCCTGCAGACAGTGAAGGTGGTGGACGAGCTCGTGAAAGTGATGGGCCGGCACAAGCCCGAGA
ACATCGTGATCGAAATGGCCAGAGAGAACCAGACCACCCAGAAGGGACAGAAGAACAGCCGCGAGAGAAT
GAAGCGGATCGAAGAGGGCATCAAAGAGCTGGGCAGCCAGATCCTGAAAGAACACCCCGTGGAAAACACC
CAGCTGCAGAACGAGAAGCTGTACCTGTACTACCTGCAGAATGGGCGGGATATGTACGTGGACCAGGAAC
TGGACATCAACCGGCTGTCCGACTACGATGTGGACCATATCGTGCCTCAGAGCTTTCTGAAGGACGACTC
CATCGACAACAAGGTGCTGACCAGAAGCGACAAGAACCGGGGCAAGAGCGACAACGTGCCCTCCGAAGAG
GTCGTGAAGAAGATGAAGAACTACTGGCGGCAGCTGCTGAACGCCAAGCTGATTACCCAGAGAAAGTTCG
ACAATCTGACCAAGGCCGAGAGAGGCGGCCTGAGCGAACTGGATAAGGCCGGCTTCATCAAGAGACAGCT
GGTGGAAACCCGGCAGATCACAAAGCACGTGGCACAGATCCTGGACTCCCGGATGAACACTAAGTACGAC
GAGAATGACAAGCTGATCCGGGAAGTGAAAGTGATCACCCTGAAGTCCAAGCTGGTGTCCGATTTCCGGA
AGGATTTCCAGTTTTACAAAGTGCGCGAGATCAACAACTACCACCACGCCCACGACGCCTACCTGAACGC
CGTCGTGGGAACCGCCCTGATCAAAAAGTACCCTAAGCTGGAAAGCGAGTTCGTGTACGGCGACTACAAG
GTGTACGACGTGCGGAAGATGATCGCCAAGAGCGAGCAGGAAATCGGCAAGGCTACCGCCAAGTACTTCT
TCTACAGCAACATCATGAACTTTTTCAAGACCGAGATTACCCTGGCCAACGGCGAGATCCGGAAGCGGCC
TCTGATCGAGACAAACGGCGAAACCGGGGAGATCGTGTGGGATAAGGGCCGGGATTTTGCCACCGTGCGG
AAAGTGCTGAGCATGCCCCAAGTGAATATCGTGAAAAAGACCGAGGTGCAGACAGGCGGCTTCAGCAAAG
AGTCTATCCTGCCCAAGAGGAACAGCGATAAGCTGATCGCCAGAAAGAAGGACTGGGACCCTAAGAAGTA
CGGCGGCTTCGACAGCCCCACCGTGGCCTATTCTGTGCTGGTGGTGGCCAAAGTGGAAAAGGGCAAGTCC
AAGAAACTGAAGAGTGTGAAAGAGCTGCTGGGGATCACCATCATGGAAAGAAGCAGCTTCGAGAAGAATC
CCATCGACTTTCTGGAAGCCAAGGGCTACAAAGAAGTGAAAAAGGACCTGATCATCAAGCTGCCTAAGTA
CTCCCTGTTCGAGCTGGAAAACGGCCGGAAGAGAATGCTGGCCTCTGCCGGCGAACTGCAGAAGGGAAAC
GAACTGGCCCTGCCCTCCAAATATGTGAACTTCCTGTACCTGGCCAGCCACTATGAGAAGCTGAAGGGCT
CCCCCGAGGATAATGAGCAGAAACAGCTGTTTGTGGAACAGCACAAGCACTACCTGGACGAGATCATCGA
GCAGATCAGCGAGTTCTCCAAGAGAGTGATCCTGGCCGACGCTAATCTGGACAAAGTGCTGTCCGCCTAC
AACAAGCACCGGGATAAGCCCATCAGAGAGCAGGCCGAGAATATCATCCACCTGTTTACCCTGACCAATC
TGGGAGCCCCTGCCGCCTTCAAGTACTTTGACACCACCATCGACCGGAAGAGGTACACCAGCACCAAAGA
GGTGCTGGACGCCACCCTGATCCACCAGAGCATCACCGGCCTGTACGAGACACGGATCGACCTGTCTCAG
CTGGGAGGCGACAAAAGGCCGGCGGCCACGAAAAAGGCCGGCCAGGCAAAAAAGAAAAAGTAAGAATTCC
TAGAGCTCGCTGATCAGCCTCGACTGTGCCTTCTAGTTGCCAGCCATCTGTTGTTTGCCCCTCCCCCGTG
CCTTCCTTGACCCTGGAAGGTGCCACTCCCACTGTCCTTTCCTAATAAAATGAGGAAATTGCATCGCATT
GTCTGAGTAGGTGTCATTCTATTCTGGGGGGTGGGGTGGGGCAGGACAGCAAGGGGGAGGATTGGGAAGA
GAATAGCAGGCATGCTGGGGAGCGGCCGCAGGAACCCCTAGTGATGGAGTTGGCCACTCCCTCTCTGCGC
GCTCGCTCGCTCACTGAGGCCGGGCGACCAAAGGTCGCCCGACGCCCGGGCTTTGCCCGGGCGGCCTCAG
TGAGCGAGCGAGCGCGCAGCTGCCTGCAGGGGCGCCTGATGCGGTATTTTCTCCTTACGCATCTGTGCGG
TATTTCACACCGCATA
[95 nt withheld, positions 5967-6061]
T
[46 nt withheld, positions 6063-6108]
C
[141 nt withheld, positions 6110-6250]
CCTTTGACGTTGGAGTCCACGTTCTTT
[37 nt withheld, positions 6278-6314]
ACTCTATCTCGGGCTATTCTTTTGATTTATAAGGGATTTTGCCGATTTCGGTCTATTGGTTAAAAAATGA
GCTGATTTAACAAAAATTTAACGCGAATTTTAACAAAATATTAACGTTTACAATTTTATGGTGCACTCTC
AGTACAATCTGCTCTGATGCCGCATAGTTAAGCCAGCCCCGACACCCGCCAACACCCGCTGACGCGCCCT
GACGGGCTTGTCTGCTCCCGGCATCCGCTTACAGACAAGCTGTGACCGTCTCCGGGAGCTGCATGTGTCA
GAGGTTTTCACCGTCATCACCGAAACGCGCGAGACGAAAGGGCCTCGTGATACGCCTATTTTTATAGGTT
AATGTCATGATAATAATGGTTTCTTAGACGTCAGGTGGCACTTTTCGGGGAAATGTGCGCGGAACCCCTA
TTTGTTTATTTTTCTAAATACATTCAAATATGTATCCGCTCATGAGACAATAACCCTGATAAATGCTTCA
ATAATATTGAAAAAGGAAGAGTATGAGTATTCAACATTTCCGTGTCGCCCTTATTCCCTTTTTTGCGGCA
TTTTGCCTTCCTGTTTTTGCTCACCCAGAAACGCTGGTGAAAGTAAAAGATGCTGAAGATCAGTTGGGTG
CACGAGTGGGTTACATCGAACTGGATCTCAACAGCGGTAAGATCCTTGAGAGTTTTCGCCCCGAAGAACG
TTTTCCAATGATGAGCACTTTTAAAGTTCTGCTATGTGGCGCGGTATTATCCCGTATTGACGCCGGGCAA
GAGCAACTCGGTCGCCGCATACACTATTCTCAGAATGACTTGGTTGAGTACTCACCAGTCACAGAAAAGC
ATCTTACGGATGGCATGACAGTAAGAGAATTATGCAGTGCTGCCATAACCATGAGTGATAACACTGCGGC
CAACTTACTTCTGACAACGATCGGAGGACCGAAGGAGCTAACCGCTTTTTTGCACAACATGGGGGATCAT
GTAACTCGCCTTGATCGTTGGGAACCGGAGCTGAATGAAGCCATACCAAACGACGAGCGTGACACCACGA
TGCCTGTAGCAATGGCAACAACGTTGCGCAAACTATTAACTGGCGAACTACTTACTCTAGCTTCCCGGCA
ACAATTAATAGACTGGATGGAGGCGGATAAAGTTGCAGGACCACTTCTGCGCTCGGCCCTTCCGGCTGGC
TGGTTTATTGCTGATAAATCTGGAGCCGGTGAGCGTGGAAGCCGCGGTATCATTGCAGCACTGGGGCCAG
ATGGTAAGCCCTCCCGTATCGTAGTTATCTACACGACGGGGAGTCAGGCAACTATGGATGAACGAAATAG
ACAGATCGCTGAGATAGGTGCCTCACTGATTAAGCATTGGTAACTGTCAGACCAAGTTTACTCATATATA
CTTTAGATTGATTTAAAACTTCATTTTTAATTTAAAAGGATCTAGGTGAAGATCCTTTTTGATAATCTCA
TGACCAAAATCCCTTAACGTGAGTTTTCGTTCCACTGAGCGTCAGACCCCGTAGAAAAGATCAAAGGATC
TTCTTGAGATCCTTTTTTTCTGCGCGTAATCTGCTGCTTGCAAACAAAAAAACCACCGCTACCAGCGGTG
GTTTGTTTGCCGGATCAAGAGCTACCAACTCTTTTTCCGAAGGTAACTGGCTTCAGCAGAGCGCAGATAC
CAAATACTGTTCTTCTAGTGTAGCCGTAGTTAGGCCACCACTTCAAGAACTCTGTAGCACCGCCTACATA
CCTCGCTCTGCTAATCCTGTTACCAGTGGCTGCTGCCAGTGGCGATAAGTCGTGTCTTACCGGGTTGGAC
TCAAGACGATAGTTACCGGATAAGGCGCAGCGGTCGGGCTGAACGGGGGGTTCGTGCACACAGCCCAGCT
TGGAGCGAACGACCTACACCGAACTGAGATACCTACAGCGTGAGCTATGAGAAAGCGCCACGCTTCCCGA
AGGGAGAAAGGCGGACAGGTATCCGGTAAGCGGCAGGGTCGGAACAGGAGAGCGCACGAGGGAGCTTCCA
GGGGGAAACGCCTGGTATCTTTATAGTCCTGTCGGGTTTCGCCACCTCTGACTTGAGCGTCGATTTTTGT
GATGCTCGTCAGGGGGGCGGAGCCTATGGAAAAACGCCAGCAACGCGGCCTTTTTACGGTTCCTGGCCTT
TTGCTGGCCTTTTGCTCACATGT
Features (pLannotate 1.2.2; 18 found; start..end, strand, type, name):
      1..241     +  promoter       U6 promoter: RNA polymerase III promoter for human U6 snRNA
    270..345     +  misc_RNA       gRNA scaffold: guide RNA scaffold for the Streptococcus pyogenes CRISPR/Cas9 system
    352..395     +  misc_RNA       gRNA scaffold (fragment): guide RNA scaffold for the Streptococcus pyogenes CRISPR/Cas9 system
    442..727     +  enhancer       CMV enhancer: human cytomegalovirus immediate early enhancer; contains an 18-bp deletion relative to the standard CMV enhancer
    729..1006    +  promoter       chicken β-actin promoter: No description available
   1007..1234    +  intron         hybrid intron: hybrid between chicken β-actin (CBA) and minute virus of mice (MMV) introns (Gray et al., 2011)
   1372..2973    +  CDS            Cas9(N): N-terminal portion of Streptococcus pyogenes Cas9 (Zetsche et al., 2015)
   2974..5472    +  CDS            Cas9(C): C-terminal portion of Streptococcus pyogenes Cas9 (Zetsche et al., 2015)
   5473..5520    +  CDS            nucleoplasmin NLS: bipartite nuclear localization signal from nucleoplasmin
   5554..5665    +  polyA_signal   bGH poly(A) signal: bovine growth hormone polyadenylation signal
   5770..5910    +  repeat_region  AAV2 ITR: inverted terminal repeat of adeno-associated virus serotype 2 inverted
   5915..5966    -  misc_feature   bom (fragment): basis of mobility region from pBR322
   5985..6440    +  rep_origin     f1 ori (sequence partly withheld): f1 bacteriophage origin of replication; arrow indicates direction of (+) strand synthesis
   6441..6490    -  misc_feature   bom (fragment): basis of mobility region from pBR322
   6592..6627    -  CDS            rop (fragment): Rop protein, which maintains plasmids at low copy number; rop
   6722..6826    +  promoter       AmpR promoter: bla
   6827..7687    +  CDS            AmpR: β-lactamase; bla; confers resistance to ampicillin, carbenicillin, and related antibiotics
   7858..8446    +  rep_origin     ori: high-copy-number ColE1/pMB1/pBR322/pUC origin of replication
