[The description below was written by a language model from this plasmid's Addgene catalogue record and pLannotate feature annotations shown in this document.]
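Description:
pX330-sgAAVS1 is a mammalian expression plasmid of about 8.5 kb, built on the pX330 backbone, that delivers both components of the Streptococcus pyogenes CRISPR/Cas9 system from a single vector. It is propagated in E. coli as a high-copy plasmid through a ColE1/pUC-type origin and selected with ampicillin via the β-lactamase gene. An f1 phage origin is also present. The annotation also picks up short fragments of bom and rop and a single AAV2 inverted terminal repeat downstream of the Cas9 cassette. With only one ITR annotated, the record does not indicate that the plasmid is meant for AAV packaging.

The payload consists of two expression units. A human U6 RNA polymerase III promoter drives a single guide RNA made of a 20-nucleotide spacer joined to the SpCas9 gRNA scaffold. The spacer was inserted as an oligonucleotide duplex between two BbsI sites, both of which were destroyed in cloning. It targets intron 1 of human PPP1R12C, the locus known as the AAVS1 integration site. Downstream, a hybrid promoter comprising the CMV enhancer, the chicken β-actin promoter and a hybrid intron drives SpCas9. The feature tool annotates the coding region as adjacent N- and C-terminal portions, which together form one continuous open reading frame. It ends in a nucleoplasmin bipartite nuclear localization signal and is terminated by the bovine growth hormone polyadenylation signal. An unannotated stretch lies between the intron and the Cas9 coding sequence, and the table does not identify what it contains.

Transfection into human cells produces a double-strand break at AAVS1. The record states this cut as the purpose but does not name any partner donor construct or downstream application.
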