Addgene plasmid #85802: pX330-sgAAVS1
Purpose: Cas9/CRISPR vector for cut at human AAVS1 gene intron1
Depositing lab: Roland Friedel. Depositing organization: Icahn School of Medicine at Mount Sinai. Publication: Gene signatures of quiescent glioblastoma cells reveal mesenchymal shift and interactions with niche microenvironment. Tejero R, Huang Y, Katsyv I, Kluge M, Lin JY, Tome-Garcia J, Daviaud N, Wang Y, Zhang B, Tsankova NM, Friedel CC, Zou H, Friedel RH. EBioMedicine. 2019 Apr 2. pii: S2352-3964(19)30209-9. doi: 10.1016/j.ebiom.2019.03.064. PubMed 30952620.
Backbone
  Vector backbone: pX330
  Backbone manufacturer: Feng Zhang laboratory (Addgene Plasmid #42230 )
  Backbone size w/o insert (bp): 8488
  Total vector size (bp): 8508
  Vector type: Mammalian Expression
Growth in bacteria
  Bacterial resistance: Ampicillin, 100 μg/mL
  Growth temperature: 37°C
  Growth strain: DH5alpha
  Copy number: High Copy
Gene/Insert
  Gene/Insert name: PPP1R12C (alt name: AAVS1 insertion site (gene symbol PPP1R12C))
  gRNA/shRNA sequence: GGGGCCACTAGGGACAGGAT
  Species: H. sapiens (human)
  Entrez Gene: PPP1R12C (a.k.a. AAVS1, LENG3, MBS85, p84, p85)
  Cloning method: Restriction Enzyme; 5′ cloning site BbsI (destroyed during cloning); 3′ cloning site BbsI (destroyed during cloning)
  Sequencing primers: 5′ U6-fwd
Terms and licenses: Academic/Nonprofit Terms; Industry Terms: Not Available to Industry
How to cite: pX330-sgAAVS1 was a gift from Roland Friedel (Addgene plasmid # 85802 ; http://n2t.net/addgene:85802 ; RRID:Addgene_85802)
